Addgene plasmid #125700: pDRF1-GW ymNeongreen-T2A-mCherry
Purpose: Produces equimolar expression of yeast codon optimized mNeongreen and mCherry
Depositing lab: Bas Teusink. Depositing organization: Vrije Universiteit Amsterdam. Publication: In vivo characterisation of fluorescent proteins in budding yeast. Botman D, de Groot DH, Schmidt P, Goedhart J, Teusink B. Sci Rep. 2019 Feb 19;9(1):2234. doi: 10.1038/s41598-019-38913-z. PubMed 30783202.
Backbone
  Vector backbone: pDRF1-GW
  Vector type: Yeast Expression
  Selectable markers: URA3
Growth in bacteria
  Bacterial resistance: Ampicillin, 100 μg/mL
  Growth temperature: 37°C
  Growth strain: DH5alpha
  Copy number: High Copy
Gene/Insert
  Gene/Insert name: ymNeongreen-T2A-mCherry
  Species: Synthetic
  Cloning method: Restriction Enzyme; 5′ cloning site NA (unknown if destroyed); 3′ cloning site NA (unknown if destroyed)
  Sequencing primers: 5′ NA
Terms and licenses: Academic/Nonprofit Terms; Industry Terms: Not Available to Industry
How to cite: pDRF1-GW ymNeongreen-T2A-mCherry was a gift from Bas Teusink (Addgene plasmid # 125700 ; http://n2t.net/addgene:125700 ; RRID:Addgene_125700)
