[The description below was written by a language model from this plasmid's Addgene catalogue record and pLannotate feature annotations shown in this document.]
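Description:
pDRF1-GW ymNeongreen-T2A-mCherry is a yeast expression plasmid built on the pDRF1-GW backbone, an episomal E. coli–yeast shuttle vector. In bacteria it replicates from a high-copy ColE1/pUC-type origin and is selected through the β-lactamase (AmpR) gene. In Saccharomyces cerevisiae it is maintained by the 2μ origin and selected by uracil prototrophy through a URA3 cassette with its own promoter, a marker that can also be counterselected with 5-FOA. An f1 origin and remnants of a lac promoter/operator and lacZα region are carried over from the parental cloning vector.

The payload is a synthetic bicistronic reporter: a yeast codon-optimised mNeonGreen coding sequence followed by mCherry on the same strand. The short gap between the two annotated reading frames corresponds to the T2A peptide named in the construct title, although the annotation tool did not call it as a separate feature. T2A causes ribosomal skipping during translation, so a single transcript yields the green and red proteins as separate polypeptides in roughly equimolar amounts. The cassette is flanked by attB1 and attB2 sites, reflecting the Gateway-compatible nature of the backbone, and is followed by the S. cerevisiae ADH1 terminator. The promoter driving the insert is not explicitly annotated or stated in the record; only fragments of yeast genomic sequence (BRP1 and a predicted ORF) are detected upstream of attB1.

According to the record, the plasmid is intended to give equimolar expression of the two fluorescent proteins. It comes from work characterising fluorescent proteins in vivo in budding yeast, where a co-expressed red protein can plausibly serve as an internal reference for the green signal.
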