Features (pLannotate 1.2.2; 26 found; start..end, strand, type, name):
    252..276     +  protein_bind   attB1: mutant version of attB; recombination site for the Gateway® BP reaction BP Clonase™
    303..1010    +  CDS            mNeonGreen: mNeonGreen is a basic (constitutively fluorescent) green/yellow fluorescent protein published in 2013, derived from Branchiostoma lanceolatum. It is reported to be a very rapidly-maturing monomer with moderate acid sensitivity.
   1092..1799    +  CDS            mCherry: mCherry is a basic (constitutively fluorescent) red fluorescent protein published in 2004, derived from Discosoma sp.. It is reported to be a very rapidly-maturing monomer with low acid sensitivity.
   1812..1836    -  protein_bind   attB2: mutant version of attB; recombination site for the Gateway® BP reaction BP Clonase™
   1864..1890    +  misc_feature   MCS (fragment): pBluescript multiple cloning site
   1899..1917    -  promoter       T7 promoter: promoter for bacteriophage T7 RNA polymerase
   1918..2061    +  CDS            ADH1 (fragment): ADH1_YEAST - Also known as ADC1. Experimental evidence at protein level: Swiss-Prot protein existence level 1. This isozyme preferentially catalyzes the conversion of primary unbranched alcohols to their corresponding aldehydes. Also shows activity toward secondary alcohols. From Saccharomyces cerevisiae (strain ATCC 204508 / S288c) (Baker's yeast).
   2065..2252    +  terminator     ADH1 terminator: S. cerevisiae ADH1; transcription terminator for the S. cerevisiae alcohol dehydrogenase 1 (ADH1) gene
   2260..2417    +  CDS            lacZα (fragment): LacZα fragment of β-galactosidase; lacZ fragment
   2423..2474    -  misc_feature   bom (fragment): basis of mobility region from pBR322
   2479..2562    +  CDS            RAF1 (fragment): RAF_YEAST - Experimental evidence at transcript level: Swiss-Prot protein existence level 2. Antagonizes transcriptional repression of recombinase FLP by REP1-REP2. May play a role in plasmid partitioning. From Saccharomyces cerevisiae (strain ATCC 204508 / S288c) (Baker's yeast).
   2716..4062    -  rep_origin     2μ ori: yeast 2μ plasmid origin of replication
   4067..4083    -  promoter       tet promoter (fragment): E. coli promoter for tetracycline efflux protein gene
   4173..4976    -  CDS            URA3: orotidine-5'-phosphate decarboxylase, required for uracil biosynthesis; S. cerevisiae URA3; yeast auxotrophic marker, counterselectable with 5-fluoroorotic acid (5-FOA)
   4977..5192    -  promoter       URA3 promoter: S. cerevisiae URA3
   5303..5407    +  promoter       AmpR promoter: bla
   5408..6268    +  CDS            AmpR: β-lactamase; bla; confers resistance to ampicillin, carbenicillin, and related antibiotics
   6439..7027    +  rep_origin     ori: high-copy-number ColE1/pMB1/pBR322/pUC origin of replication
   7210..7302    +  CDS            lacI (fragment): lac repressor; lacI; The lac repressor binds to the lac operator to inhibit transcription in E. coli. This inhibition can be relieved by adding lactose or isopropyl-β-D-thiogalactopyranoside (IPTG).
   7315..7336    +  protein_bind   CAP binding site: CAP binding activates transcription in the presence of cAMP. E. coli catabolite activator protein
   7351..7381    +  promoter       lac promoter: promoter for the E. coli lac operon
   7389..7405    +  protein_bind   lac operator: The lac repressor binds to the lac operator to inhibit transcription in E. coli. This inhibition can be relieved by adding lactose or isopropyl-β-D-thiogalactopyranoside (IPTG). lac repressor encoded by lacI
   7486..7914    -  rep_origin     f1 ori (sequence partly withheld): f1 bacteriophage origin of replication; arrow indicates direction of (+) strand synthesis
   7925..8179    -  CDS            BRP1 (fragment): BRP1_YEAST - Protein predicted: Swiss-Prot protein existence level 4. From Saccharomyces cerevisiae (strain ATCC 204508 / S288c) (Baker's yeast).
   8281..8297    -  promoter       ARG4 promoter (fragment): S. cerevisiae ARG4
   8402..15      +  CDS            YG007_YEAST (across the origin): Protein predicted: Swiss-Prot protein existence level 4. From Saccharomyces cerevisiae (strain ATCC 204508 / S288c) (Baker's yeast).
>Addgene plasmid #125700 | pDRF1-GW ymNeongreen-T2A-mCherry | addgene full sequence | sequence record 245964 | Addgene NGS Result
TTATCGTCTAACATCTAATTTCTCTTAAATTTTTTCTCTTTCTTTCCTATAACACCAATAGTGAAAATCT
TTTTTTCTTCTATATCTACAAAAACTTTTTTTTTCTATCAACCTCGTTGATAAATTTTTTCTTTAACAAT
CGTTAATAATTAATTAATTGGAAAATAACCATTTTTTCTCTCTTTTATACACACATTCAAAAGAAAGAAA
AAAAATATACCCCAGCCTCGACTAGTGAATTCGCGGCCATCACAAGTTTGTACAAAAAAGCAGGCTGCTA
GCACTAGTAAGCTTTTAATTAAATGGTCTCTAAGGGTGAAGAAGATAACATGGCTTCTTTGCCAGCCACC
CACGAGTTGCACATCTTCGGTTCCATTAACGGTGTCGACTTCGATATGGTCGGTCAAGGTACCGGTAACC
CAAACGACGGTTACGAAGAATTGAACTTGAAGTCTACCAAGGGCGACTTGCAGTTCTCCCCTTGGATTTT
GGTTCCACACATCGGTTACGGTTTCCACCAATACTTGCCATACCCAGACGGTATGTCCCCATTCCAAGCC
GCCATGGTTGACGGTTCTGGTTACCAAGTCCACAGAACCATGCAATTCGAAGACGGTGCTTCCTTGACCG
TGAACTACAGATACACCTACGAAGGTTCTCACATCAAGGGCGAAGCCCAAGTTAAGGGTACCGGTTTCCC
TGCTGACGGTCCAGTCATGACTAACTCCTTGACCGCTGCTGACTGGTGTCGTTCCAAGAAGACCTACCCA
AACGATAAGACCATCATTTCCACTTTCAAGTGGTCCTACACCACCGGTAACGGCAAGAGATACCGCTCTA
CCGCTCGTACCACCTACACCTTCGCCAAGCCAATGGCTGCCAACTACTTGAAGAACCAGCCTATGTACGT
CTTCCGTAAGACCGAGCTGAAGCATTCCAAGACTGAATTGAACTTCAAGGAATGGCAAAAGGCTTTCACC
GACGTCATGGGTATGGACGAATTGTACAAGTCCGGAGAGGGCAGAGGAAGTCTTCTAACATGCGGTGACG
TGGAGGAGAATCCCGGCCCTGGGGATCCACCGGTCGCCACCATGGTGAGCAAGGGCGAGGAGGATAACAT
GGCCATCATCAAGGAGTTCATGCGCTTCAAGGTGCACATGGAGGGCTCCGTGAACGGCCACGAGTTCGAG
ATCGAGGGCGAGGGCGAGGGCCGCCCCTACGAGGGCACCCAGACCGCCAAGCTGAAGGTGACCAAGGGTG
GCCCCCTGCCCTTCGCCTGGGACATCCTGTCCCCTCAGTTCATGTACGGCTCCAAGGCCTACGTGAAGCA
CCCCGCCGACATCCCCGACTACTTGAAGCTGTCCTTCCCCGAGGGCTTCAAGTGGGAGCGCGTGATGAAC
TTCGAGGACGGCGGCGTGGTGACCGTGACCCAGGACTCCTCCCTGCAGGACGGCGAGTTCATCTACAAGG
TGAAGCTGCGCGGCACCAACTTCCCCTCCGACGGCCCCGTAATGCAGAAGAAGACCATGGGCTGGGAGGC
CTCCTCCGAGCGGATGTACCCCGAGGACGGCGCCCTGAAGGGCGAGATCAAGCAGAGGCTGAAGCTGAAG
GACGGCGGCCACTACGACGCTGAGGTCAAGACCACCTACAAGGCCAAGAAGCCCGTGCAGCTGCCCGGCG
CCTACAACGTCAACATCAAGTTGGACATCACCTCCCACAACGAGGACTACACCATCGTGGAACAGTACGA
ACGCGCCGAGGGCCGCCACTCCACCGGCGGCATGGACGAGCTGTACAAGTAAAGCGGCCGCACCCAGCTT
TCTTGTACAAAGTGGTGTAGTTAATTCATGATGGCCGCTGCAGGTCGACCTCGAGGGGGGGCCCGGTACC
CAATTCGCCCTATAGTGAGTCGTATTACGCGCGGATCCAGCTTTGGACTTCTTCGCCAGAGGTTTGGTCA
AGTCTCCAATCAAGGTTGTCGGCTTGTCTACCTTGCCAGAAATTTACGAAAAGATGGAAAAGGGTCAAAT
CGTTGGTAGATACGTTGTTGACACTTCTAAATAAGCGAATTTCTTATGATTTATGATTTTTATTATTAAA
TAAGTTATAAAAAAAATAAGTGTATACAAATTTTAAAGTGACTCTTAGGTTTTAAAACGAAAATTCTTAT
TCTTGAGTAACTCTTTCCTGTAGGTCAGGTTGCTTTCTCAGGTATAGCATGAGGTCGCTCTTATTGACCA
CACCTCTACCGGCATGCCAATTCACTGGCCGTCGTTTTACAACGTCGTGACTGGGAAAACCCTGGCGTTA
CCCAACTTAATCGCCTTGCAGCACATCCCCCTTTCGCCAGCTGGCGTAATAGCGAAGAGGCCCGCACCGA
TCGCCCTTCCCAACAGTTGCGCAGCCTGAATGGCGAATGGCGCCTGATGCGGTATTTTCTCCTTACGCAT
CTGTGCGGTATTTCACACCGCATAATCGGATCGTACTTGTTACCCATCATTGAATTTTGAACATCCGAAC
CTGGGAGTTTTCCCTGAAACAGATAGTATATTTGAACCTGTATAATAATATATAGTCTAGCGCTTTACGG
AAGACAATGTATGTATTTCGGTTCCTGGAGAAACTATTGCATCTATTGCATAGGTAATCTTGCACGTCGC
ATCCCCGGTTCATTTTCTGCGTTTCCATCTTGCACTTCAATAGCATATCTTTGTTAACGAAGCATCTGTG
CTTCATTTTGTAGAACAAAAATGCAACGCGAGAGCGCTAATTTTTCAAACAAAGAATCTGAGCTGCATTT
TTACAGAACAGAAATGCAACGCGAAAGCGCTATTTTACCAACGAAGAATCTGTGCTTCATTTTTGTAAAA
CAAAAATGCAACGCGAGAGCGCTAATTTTTCAAACAAAGAATCTGAGCTGCATTTTTACAGAACAGAAAT
GCAACGCGAGAGCGCTATTTTACCAACAAAGAATCTATACTTCTTTTTTGTTCTACAAAAATGCATCCCG
AGAGCGCTATTTTTCTAACAAAGCATCTTAGATTACTTTTTTTCTCCTTTGTGCGCTCTATAATGCAGTC
TCTTGATAACTTTTTGCACTGTAGGTCCGTTAAGGTTAGAAGAAGGCTACTTTGGTGTCTATTTTCTCTT
CCATAAAAAAAGCCTGACTCCACTTCCCGCGTTTACTGATTACTAGCGAAGCTGCGGGTGCATTTTTTCA
AGATAAAGGCATCCCCGATTATATTCTATACCGATGTGGATTGCGCATACTTTGTGAACAGAAAGTGATA
GCGTTGATGATTCTTCATTGGTCAGAAAATTATGAACGGTTTCTTCTATTTTGTCTCTATATACTACGTA
TAGGAAATGTTTACATTTTCGTATTGTTTTCGATTCACTCTATGAATAGTTCTTACTACAATTTTTTTGT
CTAAAGAGTAATACTAGAGATAAACATAAAAAATGTAGAGGTCGAGTTTAGATGCAAGTTCAAGGAGCGA
AAGGTGGATGGGTAGGTTATATAGGGATATAGCACAGAGATATATAGCAAAGAGATACTTTTGAGCAATG
TTTGTGGAAGCGGTATTCGCAATATTTTAGTAGCTCGTTACAGTCCGGTGCGTTTTTGGTTTTTTGAAAG
TGCGTCTTCAGAGCGCTTTTGGTTTTCAAAAGCGCTCTGAAGTTCCTATACTTTCTAGCTAGAGAATAGG
AACTTCGGAATAGGAACTTCAAAGCGTTTCCGAAAACGAGCGCTTCCGAAAATGCAACGCGAGCTGCGCA
CATACAGCTCACTGTTCACGTCGCACCTATATCTGCGTGTTGCCTGTATATATATATACATGAGAAGAAC
GGCATAGTGCGTGTTTATGCTTAAATGCGTACTTATATGCGTCTATTTATGTAGGATGAAAGGTAGTCTA
GTACCTCCTGTGATATTATCCCATTCCATGCGGGGTATCGTATGCTTCCTTCAGCACTACCCTTTAGCTG
TTCTATATGCTGCCACTCCTCAATTGGATTAGTCTCATCCTTCAATGCTATCATTTCCTTTGATATTGGA
TCGATCCGATGATAAGCTGTCAAACATGAGAATTGGGTAATAACTGATATAATTAAATTGAAGCTCTAAT
TTGTGAGTTTAGTATACATGCATTTACTTATAATACAGTTTTTTAGTTTTGCTGGCCGCATCTTCTCAAA
TATGCTTCCCAGCCTGCTTTTCTGTAACGTTCACCCTCTACCTTAGCATCCCTTCCCTTTGCAAATAGTC
CTCTTCCAACAATAATAATGTCAGATCCTGTAGAGACCACATCATCCACGGTTCTATACTGTTGACCCAA
TGCGTCTCCCTTGTCATCTAAACCCACACCGGGTGTCATAATCAACCAATCGTAACCTTCATCTCTTCCA
CCCATGTCTCTTTGAGCAATAAAGCCGATAACAAAATCTTTGTCGCTCTTCGCAATGTCAACAGTACCCT
TAGTATATTCTCCAGTAGATAGGGAGCCCTTGCATGACAATTCTGCTAACATCAAAAGGCCTCTAGGTTC
CTTTGTTACTTCTTCTGCCGCCTGCTTCAAACCGCTAACAATACCTGGGCCCACCACACCGTGTGCATTC
GTAATGTCTGCCCATTCTGCTATTCTGTATACACCCGCAGAGTACTGCAATTTGACTGTATTACCAATGT
CAGCAAATTTTCTGTCTTCGAAGAGTAAAAAATTGTACTTGGCGGATAATGCCTTTAGCGGCTTAACTGT
GCCCTCCATGGAAAAATCAGTCAAGATATCCACATGTGTTTTTAGTAAACAAATTTTGGGACCTAATGCT
TCAACTAACTCCAGTAATTCCTTGGTGGTACGAACATCCAATGAAGCACACAAGTTTGTTTGCTTTTCGT
GCATGATATTAAATAGCTTGGCAGCAACAGGACTAGGATGAGTAGCAGCACGTTCCTTATATGTAGCTTT
CGACATGATTTATCTTCGTTTCCTGCATGTTTTTGTTCTGTGCAGTTGGGTTAAGAATACTGGGCAATTT
CATGTTTCTTCAACACTACATATGCGTATATATACCAATCTAAGTCTGTGCTCCTTCCTTCGTTCTTCCT
TCTGTTCGGAGATTACCGAATCAAAAAAATTTCAAGGAAACCGAAATCAAAAAAAAGAATAAAAAAAAAA
TGATGAATTGAAAAGCTAATTCTTGAAGACGAAAGGGCCTCGTGATACGCCTATTTTTATAGGTTAATGT
CATGATAATAATGGTTTCTTAGACGTCAGGTGGCACTTTTCGGGGAAATGTGCGCGGAACCCCTATTTGT
TTATTTTTCTAAATACATTCAAATATGTATCCGCTCATGAGACAATAACCCTGATAAATGCTTCAATAAT
ATTGAAAAAGGAAGAGTATGAGTATTCAACATTTCCGTGTCGCCCTTATTCCCTTTTTTGCGGCATTTTG
CCTTCCTGTTTTTGCTCACCCAGAAACGCTGGTGAAAGTAAAAGATGCTGAAGATCAGTTGGGTGCACGA
GTGGGTTACATCGAACTGGATCTCAACAGCGGTAAGATCCTTGAGAGTTTTCGCCCCGAAGAACGTTTTC
CAATGATGAGCACTTTTAAAGTTCTGCTATGTGGCGCGGTATTATCCCGTATTGACGCCGGGCAAGAGCA
ACTCGGTCGCCGCATACACTATTCTCAGAATGACTTGGTTGAGTACTCACCAGTCACAGAAAAGCATCTT
ACGGATGGCATGACAGTAAGAGAATTATGCAGTGCTGCCATAACCATGAGTGATAACACTGCGGCCAACT
TACTTCTGACAACGATCGGAGGACCGAAGGAGCTAACCGCTTTTTTGCACAACATGGGGGATCATGTAAC
TCGCCTTGATCGTTGGGAACCGGAGCTGAATGAAGCCATACCAAACGACGAGCGTGACACCACGATGCCT
GTAGCAATGGCAACAACGTTGCGCAAACTATTAACTGGCGAACTACTTACTCTAGCTTCCCGGCAACAAT
TAATAGACTGGATGGAGGCGGATAAAGTTGCAGGACCACTTCTGCGCTCGGCCCTTCCGGCTGGCTGGTT
TATTGCTGATAAATCTGGAGCCGGTGAGCGTGGGTCTCGCGGTATCATTGCAGCACTGGGGCCAGATGGT
AAGCCCTCCCGTATCGTAGTTATCTACACGACGGGGAGTCAGGCAACTATGGATGAACGAAATAGACAGA
TCGCTGAGATAGGTGCCTCACTGATTAAGCATTGGTAACTGTCAGACCAAGTTTACTCATATATACTTTA
GATTGATTTAAAACTTCATTTTTAATTTAAAAGGATCTAGGTGAAGATCCTTTTTGATAATCTCATGACC
AAAATCCCTTAACGTGAGTTTTCGTTCCACTGAGCGTCAGACCCCGTAGAAAAGATCAAAGGATCTTCTT
GAGATCCTTTTTTTCTGCGCGTAATCTGCTGCTTGCAAACAAAAAAACCACCGCTACCAGCGGTGGTTTG
TTTGCCGGATCAAGAGCTACCAACTCTTTTTCCGAAGGTAACTGGCTTCAGCAGAGCGCAGATACCAAAT
ACTGTTCTTCTAGTGTAGCCGTAGTTAGGCCACCACTTCAAGAACTCTGTAGCACCGCCTACATACCTCG
CTCTGCTAATCCTGTTACCAGTGGCTGCTGCCAGTGGCGATAAGTCGTGTCTTACCGGGTTGGACTCAAG
ACGATAGTTACCGGATAAGGCGCAGCGGTCGGGCTGAACGGGGGGTTCGTGCACACAGCCCAGCTTGGAG
CGAACGACCTACACCGAACTGAGATACCTACAGCGTGAGCTATGAGAAAGCGCCACGCTTCCCGAAGGGA
GAAAGGCGGACAGGTATCCGGTAAGCGGCAGGGTCGGAACAGGAGAGCGCACGAGGGAGCTTCCAGGGGG
AAACGCCTGGTATCTTTATAGTCCTGTCGGGTTTCGCCACCTCTGACTTGAGCGTCGATTTTTGTGATGC
TCGTCAGGGGGGCGGAGCCTATGGAAAAACGCCAGCAACGCGGCCTTTTTACGGTTCCTGGCCTTTTGCT
GGCCTTTTGCTCACATGTTCTTTCCTGCGTTATCCCCTGATTCTGTGGATAACCGTATTACCGCCTTTGA
GTGAGCTGATACCGCTCGCCGCAGCCGAACGACCGAGCGCAGCGAGTCAGTGAGCGAGGAAGCGGAAGAG
CGCCCAATACGCAAACCGCCTCTCCCCGCGCGTTGGCCGATTCATTAATGCAGCTGGCACGACAGGTTTC
CCGACTGGAAAGCGGGCAGTGAGCGCAACGCAATTAATGTGAGTTAGCTCACTCATTAGGCACCCCAGGC
TTTACACTTTATGCTTCCGGCTCGTATGTTGTGTGGAATTGTGAGCGGATAACAATTTCACACAGGAAAC
AGCTATGACCATGATTACGCCAAGCTTACCGCATCAGGAAATTGTAAGCGTTAATATTTTGTTAAAATTC
GCGTTAAATTTTTGTTAAATCAGCTCATTTTTTAACCAATAGGCCGAAATCGGCAAAATCCCTTATAAAT
CAAAAGAATAGACCGAGATAGGGT
[37 nt withheld, positions 7585-7621]
AAAGAACGTGGACTCCAACGTCAAAGG
[49 nt withheld, positions 7649-7697]
T
[91 nt withheld, positions 7699-7789]
G
[124 nt withheld, positions 7791-7914]
CCATTCGCCAAGCTTCCTGAAACGGAGAAACATAAACAGGCATTGCTGGGATCACCCATACATCACTCTG
TTTTGCCTGACCTTTTCCGGTAATTTGAAAACAAACCCGGTCTCGAAGCGGAGATCCGGCGATAATTACC
GCAGAAATAAACCCATACACGAGACGTAGAACCAGCCGCACATGGCCGGAGAAACTCCTGCGAGAATTTC
GTAAACTCGCGCGCATTGCATCTGTATTTCCTAATGCGGCACTTCCAGGCCTCGATCGAGACCGTTTATC
CATTGCTTTTTTGTTGTCTTTTTCCCTCGTTCACAGAAAGTCTGAAGAAGCTATAGTAGAACTATGAGCT
TTTTTTGTTTCTGTTTTCCTTTTTTTTTTTTTTACCTCTGTGGAAATTGTTACTCTCACACTCTTTAGTT
CGTTTGTTTGTTTTGTTTATTCCAATTATGACCGGTGACGAAACGTGGTCGATGGTGGGTACCGCTTATG
CTCCCCTCCATTAGTTTCGATTATATAAAAAGGCCAAATATTGTATTATTTTCAAATGTCCTATCA
